>Addgene plasmid #13538 | pRSET FLIPE-10u | addgene full sequence | sequence record 360343 | Addgene NGS Result
ATCTCGATCCCGCGAAATTAATACGACTCACTATAGGGAGACCACAACGGTTTCCCTCTAGAAATAATTT
TGTTTAACTTTAAGAAGGAGATATACATATGCGGGGTTCTCATCATCATCATCATCATGGTATGGCTAGC
ATGACTGGTGGACAGCAAATGGGTCGGGATCTGTACGACGATGACGATAAGGATCCGGGCCGCATGGTGA
GCAAGGGCGAGGAGCTGTTCACCGGGGTGGTGCCCATCCTGGTCGAGCTGGACGGCGACGTAAACGGCCA
CAAGTTCAGCGTGTCCGGCGAGGGCGAGGGCGATGCCACCTACGGCAAGCTGACCCTGAAGTTCATCTGC
ACCACCGGCAAGCTGCCCGTGCCCTGGCCCACCCTCGTGACCACCCTGACCTGGGGCGTGCAGTGCTTCA
GCCGCTACCCCGACCACATGAAGCAGCACGACTTCTTCAAGTCCGCCATGCCCGAAGGCTACGTCCAGGA
GCGCACCATCTTCTTCAAGGACGACGGCAACTACAAGACCCGCGCCGAGGTGAAGTTCGAGGGCGACACC
CTGGTGAACCGCATCGAGCTGAAGGGCATCGACTTCAAGGAGGACGGCAACATCCTGGGGCACAAGCTGG
AGTACAACTACATCAGCCACAACGTCTATATCACCGCCGACAAGCAGAAGAACGGCATCAAGGCCAACTT
CAAGATCCGCCACAACATCGAGGACGGCAGCGTGCAGCTCGCCGACCACTACCAGCAGAACACCCCCATC
GGCGACGGCCCCGTGCTGCTGCCCGACAACCACTACCTGAGCACCCAGTCCGCCCTGAGCAAAGACCCCA
ACGAGAAGCGCGATCACATGGTCCTGCTGGAGTTCGTGACCGCCGCCGGGATCACTCTCGGCATGGACGA
GCTGTACAAGGGTGGTACCGGAGGCGCCGCAGGCAGCACGCTGGACAAAATCGCCAAAAACGGTGTGATT
GTCGTCGGTCACCGTGAATCTTCAGTGCCTTTCTCTTATTACGACAATCAGCAAAAAGTGGTGGGTTACT
CGCAGGATTACTCCAACGCCATTGTTGAAGCAGTGAAAAAGAAACTCAACAAACCGGACTTGCAGGTAAA
ACTGATTCCGATTACCTCACAAAACCGTATTCCACTGCTGCAAAACGGCACTTTCGATTTTGAATGTGGT
TCTACCACCAACAACGTCGAACGCCAAAAACAGGCGGCTTTCTCTGACACTATTTTCGTGGTCGGTACGC
GCCTGTTGACCAAAAAGGGTGGCGATATCAAAGATTTTGCCAACCTGAAAGACAAAGCCGTAGTCGTCAC
TTCCGGCACTACCTCTGAAGTTTTGCTCAACAAACTGAATGAAGAGCAAAAAATGAATATGCGCATCATC
AGCGCCAAAGATCACGGTGACTCTTTCCGCACCCTGGAAAGCGGTCGTGCCGTTGCCTTTATGATGGATG
ACCGGCTGCTGGCCGGTGAACGTGCGAAAGCGAAGAAACCAGACAACTGGGAAATCGTCGGCAAGCCGCA
GTCTCAGGAGGCCTACGGTTGTATGTTGCGTAAAGATGATCCGCAGTTCAAAAAGCTGATGGATGACACC
ATCGCTCAGGTGCAGACCTCCGGTGAAGCGGAAAAATGGTTTGATAAGTGGTTCAAAAATCCAATTCCGC
CGAAAAACCTGAACATGAATTTCGAACTGTCAGACGAAATGAAAGCACTGTTCAAAGAACCGAATGACAA
GGCACTGAACGGCGCCGGTACCGGTGGAATGGTGAGCAAGGGCGAGGAGCTGTTCACCGGGGTGGTGCCC
ATCCTGGTCGAGCTGGACGGCGACGTAAACGGCCACAAGTTCAGCGTGTCCGGCGAGGGCGAGGGCGATG
CCACCTACGGCAAGCTGACCCTGAAGCTGATCTGCACCACCGGCAAGCTGCCCGTGCCCTGGCCCACCCT
CGTGACCACCCTGGGCTACGGCCTGCAGTGCTTCGCCCGCTACCCCGACCACATGAAGCAGCACGACTTC
TTCAAGTCCGCCATGCCCGAAGGCTACGTCCAGGAGCGCACCATCTTCTTCAAGGACGACGGCAACTACA
AGACCCGCGCCGAGGTGAAGTTCGAGGGCGACACCCTGGTGAACCGCATCGAGCTGAAGGGCATCGACTT
CAAGGAGGACGGCAACATCCTGGGGCACAAGCTGGAGTACAACTACAACAGCCACAACGTCTATATCACC
GCCGACAAGCAGAAGAACGGCATCAAGGCCAACTTCAAGATCCGCCACAACATCGAGGACGGCGGCGTGC
AGCTCGCCGACCACTACCAGCAGAACACCCCCATCGGCGACGGCCCCGTGCTGCTGCCCGACAACCACTA
CCTGAGCTACCAGTCCGCCCTGAGCAAAGACCCCAACGAGAAGCGCGATCACATGGTCCTGCTGGAGTTC
GTGACCGCCGCCGGGATCACTCTCGGCATGGACGAGCTGTACAAGTAAAAGCTTGATCCGGCTGCTAACA
AAGCCCGAAAGGAAGCTGAGTTGGCTGCTGCCACCGCTGAGCAATAACTAGCATAACCCCTTGGGGCCTC
TAAACGGGTCTTGAGGGGTTTTTTGCTGAAAGGAGGAACTATATCCGGATCTGGCGTAATAGCGAAGAGG
CCCGCACCGATCGCCCTTCCCAACAGTTGCGCAGCCTGAATGGCGAATGGG
[124 nt withheld, positions 2712-2835]
C
[91 nt withheld, positions 2837-2927]
AGGGTGT
[43 nt withheld, positions 2935-2977]
CCTTTGACGTTGGAGTCCACGTTCTTT
[37 nt withheld, positions 3005-3041]
ACCCTATCTCGGTCTATTCTTTTGATTTATAAGGGATTTTGCCGATTTCGGCCTATTGGTTAAAAAATGA
GCTGATTTAACAAAAATTTAACGCGAATTTTAACAAAATATTAACGCTTACAATTTAGGTGGCACTTTTC
GGGGAAATGTGCGCGGAACCCCTATTTGTTTATTTTTCTAAATACATTCAAATATGTATCCGCTCATGAG
ACAATAACCCTGATAAATGCTTCAATAATATTGAAAAAGGAAGAGTATGAGTATTCAACATTTCCGTGTC
GCCCTTATTCCCTTTTTTGCGGCATTTTGCCTTCCTGTTTTTGCTCACCCAGAAACGCTGGTGAAAGTAA
AAGATGCTGAAGATCAGTTGGGTGCACGAGTGGGTTACATCGAACTGGATCTCAACAGCGGTAAGATCCT
TGAGAGTTTTCGCCCCGAAGAACGTTTTCCAATGATGAGCACTTTTAAAGTTCTGCTATGTGGCGCGGTA
TTATCCCGTATTGACGCCGGGCAAGAGCAACTCGGTCGCCGCATACATTATTCTCAGAATGACTTGGTTG
AGTACTCACCAGTCACAGAAAAGCATCTTACGGATGGCATGACAGTAAGAGAATTATGCAGTGCTGCCAT
AACCATGAGTGATAACACTGCGGCCAACTTACTTCTGACAACGATCGGAGGACCGAAGGAGCTAACCGCT
TTTTTGCACAACATGGGGGATCATGTAACTCGCCTTGATCGTTGGGAACCGGAGCTGAATGAAGCCATAC
CAAACGACGAGCGTGACACCACGATGCCTGTAGCAATGGCAACAACGTTGCGCAAACTATTAACTGGCGA
ACTACTTACTCTAGCTTCCCGGCAACAATTAATAGACTGGATGGAGGCGGATAAAGTTGCAGGACCACTT
CTGCGCTCGGCCCTTCCGGCTGGCTGGTTTATTGCTGATAAATCTGGAGCCGGTGAGCGTGGGTCTCGCG
GTATCATTGCAGCACTGGGGCCAGATGGTAAGCCCTCCCGTATCGTAGTTATCTACACGACGGGGAGTCA
GGCAACTATGGATGAACGAAATAGACAGATCGCTGAGATAGGTGCCTCACTGATTAAGCATTGGTAACTG
TCAGACCAAGTTTACTCATATATACTTTAGATTGATTTAAAACTTCATTTTTAATTTAAAAGGATCTAGG
TGAAGATCCTTTTTGATAATCTCATGACCAAAATCCCTTAACGTGAGTTTTCGTTCCACTGAGCGTCAGA
CCCCGTAGAAAAGATCAAAGGATCTTCTTGAGATCCTTTTTTTCTGCGCGTAATCTGCTGCTTGCAAACA
AAAAAACCACCGCTACCAGCGGTGGTTTGTTTGCCGGATCAAGAGCTACCAACTCTTTTTCCGAAGGTAA
CTGGCTTCAGCAGAGCGCAGATACCAAATACTGTTCTTCTAGTGTAGCCGTAGTTAGGCCACCACTTCAA
GAACTCTGTAGCACCGCCTACATACCTCGCTCTGCTAATCCTGTTACCAGTGGCTGCTGCCAGTGGCGAT
AAGTCGTGTCTTACCGGGTTGGACTCAAGACGATAGTTACCGGATAAGGCGCAGCGGTCGGGCTGAACGG
GGGGTTCGTGCACACAGCCCAGCTTGGAGCGAACGACCTACACCGAACTGAGATACCTACAGCGTGAGCT
ATGAGAAAGCGCCACGCTTCCCGAAGGGAGAAAGGCGGACAGGTATCCGGTAAGCGGCAGGGTCGGAACA
GGAGAGCGCACGAGGGAGCTTCCAGGGGGAAACGCCTGGTATCTTTATAGTCCTGTCGGGTTTCGCCACC
TCTGACTTGAGCGTCGATTTTTGTGATGCTCGTCAGGGGGGCGGAGCCTATGGAAAAACGCCAGCAACGC
GGCCTTTTTACGGTTCCTGGCCTTTTGCTGGCCTTTTGCTCACATGTTCTTTCCTGCGTTATCCCCTGAT
TCTGTGGATAACCGTATTACCGCCTTTGAGTGAGCTGATACCGCTCGCCGCAGCCGAACGACCGAGCGCA
GCGAGTCAGTGAGCGAGGAAGCGGAAGAGCGCCCAATACGCAAACCGCCTCTCCCCGCGCGTTGGCCGAT
TCATTAATGCAGG
Features (pLannotate 1.2.2; 16 found; start..end, strand, type, name):
     19..37      +  promoter       T7 promoter: promoter for bacteriophage T7 RNA polymerase
     69..91      +  RBS            RBS: efficient ribosome binding site from bacteriophage T7 gene 10 (Olins and Rangwala, 1989)
    111..131     +  CDS            capTEV™ (fragment): composite tag for in vivo biotinylation, TEV protease cleavage, and 6xHis tagging
    132..164     +  CDS            T7 tag (gene 10 leader): leader peptide from bacteriophage T7 gene 10 promotes efficient translation in E. coli
    168..191     +  CDS            Xpress™ tag: Xpress™ epitope tag, including an enterokinase recognition and cleavage site
    204..920     +  CDS            ECFP: ECFP is a basic (constitutively fluorescent) cyan fluorescent protein published in 1996, derived from Aequorea victoria. It has low acid sensitivity.
    936..1760    +  CDS            gltI (fragment): GLTI_ECOLI - Also known as ybeJ, yzzK. Experimental evidence at protein level: Swiss-Prot protein existence level 1. Part of the ABC transporter complex GltIJKL involved in glutamate and aspartate uptake. Binds to both glutamate and aspartate. From Escherichia coli (strain K12).
   1779..2498    +  CDS            Venus: yellow fluorescent protein (YFP) with fast and efficient maturation (Nagai et al., 2002) mammalian codon-optimized
   2511..2560    +  CDS            SET1 (fragment): solubility-enhancement tag derived from T7 phage gene 10B
   2568..2615    +  terminator     T7 terminator: transcription terminator for bacteriophage T7 RNA polymerase
   2641..2707    +  CDS            lacZα (fragment): LacZα fragment of β-galactosidase; lacZ fragment
   2712..3167    +  rep_origin     f1 ori (sequence partly withheld): f1 bacteriophage origin of replication; arrow indicates direction of (+) strand synthesis
   3193..3297    +  promoter       AmpR promoter: bla
   3298..4158    +  CDS            AmpR: β-lactamase; bla; confers resistance to ampicillin, carbenicillin, and related antibiotics
   4329..4917    +  rep_origin     ori: high-copy-number ColE1/pMB1/pBR322/pUC origin of replication
   5100..5153    +  CDS            lacI (fragment): lac repressor; lacI; The lac repressor binds to the lac operator to inhibit transcription in E. coli. This inhibition can be relieved by adding lactose or isopropyl-β-D-thiogalactopyranoside (IPTG).
