>Addgene plasmid #13538 | pRSET FLIPE-10u | analyzer sequence | sequence record 7664
ATCTCGATCCCGCGAAATTAATACGACTCACTATAGGGAGACCACAACGGTTTCCCTCTAGATAATTTTG
TTTAACTTTAAGAAGGAGATATACATATGCGGGGTTCTCATCATCATCATCATCATGGTATGGCTAGCAT
GACTGGTGGACAGCAAATGGGTCGGGATCTGTACGACGATGACGATAAGGATCCGGGCCGCATGGTGAGC
AAGGGCGAGGAGCTGTTCACCGGGGTGGTGCCCATCCTGGTCGAGCTGGACGGCGACGTAAACGGCCACA
AGTTCAGCGTGTCCGGCGAGGGCGAGGGCGATGCCACCTACGGCAAGCTGACCCTGAAGTTCATCTGCAC
CACCGGCAAGCTGCCCGTGCCCTGGCCCACCCTCGTGACCACCCTGACCTGGGGCGTGCAGTGCTTCAGC
CGCTACCCCGACCACATGAAGCAGCACGACTTCTTCAAGTCCGCCATGCCCGAAGGCTACGTCCAGGAGC
GCACCATCTTCTTCAAGGACGACGGCAACTACAAGACCCGCGCCGAGGTGAAGTTCGAGGGCGACACCCT
GGTGAACCGCATCGAGCTGAAGGGCATCGACTTCAAGGAGGACGGCAACATCCTGGGGCACAAGCTGGAG
TACAACTACATCAGCCACAACGTCTATATCACCGCCGACAAGCAGAAGAACGGCATCAAGGCCAACTTCA
AGATCCGCCACAACATCGAGGACGGCAGCGTGCAGCTCGCCGACCACTACCAGCAGAACACCCCCATCGG
CGACGGCCCCGTGCTGCTGCCCGACAACCACTACCTGAGCACCCAGTCCGCCCTGAGCAAAGACCCCAAC
GAGAAGCGCGATCACATGGTCCTGCTGGAGTTCGTGACCGCCGCCGGGATCACTCTCGGCATGGACGAGC
TGTACAAGGGTCTCGAGGGAGGCGCCGCAGGCAGCACGCTGGACAAAATCGCCAAAAACGGTGTGATTGT
CGTCGGTCACCGTGAATCTTCAGTGCCTTTCTCTTATTACGACAATCAGCAAAAAGTGGTGGGTTACTCG
CAGGATTACTCCAACGCCATTGTTGAAGCAGTGAAAAAGAAACTCAACAAACCGGACTTGCAGGTAAAAC
TGATTCCGATTACCTCACAAAACCGTATTCCACTGCTGCAAAACGGCACTTTCGATTTTGAATGTGGTTC
TACCACCAACAACGTCGAACGCCAAAAACAGGCGGCTTTCTCTGACACTATTTTCGTGGTCGGTACGCGC
CTGTTGACCAAAAAGGGTGGCGATATCAAAGATTTTGCCAACCTGAAAGACAAAGCCGTAGTCGTCACTT
CCGGCACTACCTCTGAAGTTTTGCTCAACAAACTGAATGAAGAGCAAAAAATGAATATGCGCATCATCAG
CGCCAAAGATCACGGTGACTCTTTCCGCACCCTGGAAAGCGGTCGTGCCGTTGCCTTTATGATGGATGAC
CGGCTGCTGGCCGGTGAACGTGCGAAAGCGAAGAAACCAGACAACTGGGAAATCGTCGGCAAGCCGCAGT
CTCAGGAGGCCTACGGTTGTATGTTGCGTAAAGATGATCCGCAGTTCAAAAAGCTGATGGATGACACCAT
CGCTCAGGTGCAGACCTCCGGTGAAGCGGAAAAATGGTTTGATAAGTGGTTCAAAAATCCAATTCCGCCG
AAAAACCTGAACATGAATTTCGAACTGTCAGACGAAATGAAAGCACTGTTCAAAGAACCGAATGACAAGG
CACTGAACGGCGCCGGTACCGGTGGAATGGTGAGCAAGGGCGAGGAGCTGTTCACCGGGGTGGTGCCCAT
CCTGGTCGAGCTGGACGGCGACGTAAACGGCCACAAGTTCAGCGTGTCCGGCGAGGGCGAGGGCGATGCC
ACCTACGGCAAGCTGACCCTGAAGCTGATCTGCACCACCGGCAAGCTGCCCGTGCCCTGGCCCACCCTCG
TGACCACCCTGGGCTACGGCCTGCAGTGCTTCGCCCGCTACCCCGACCACATGAAGCAGCACGACTTCTT
CAAGTCCGCCATGCCCGAAGGCTACGTCCAGGAGCGCACCATCTTCTTCAAGGACGACGGCAACTACAAG
ACCCGCGCCGAGGTGAAGTTCGAGGGCGACACCCTGGTGAACCGCATCGAGCTGAAGGGCATCGACTTCA
AGGAGGACGGCAACATCCTGGGGCACAAGCTGGAGTACAACTACAACAGCCACAACGTCTATATCACCGC
CGACAAGCAGAAGAACGGCATCAAGGCCAACTTCAAGATCCGCCACAACATCGAGGACGGCGGCGTGCAG
CTCGCCGACCACTACCAGCAGAACACCCCCATCGGCGACGGCCCCGTGCTGCTGCCCGACAACCACTACC
TGAGCTACCAGTCCGCCCTGAGCAAAGACCCCAACGAGAAGCGCGATCACATGGTCCTGCTGGAGTTCGT
GACCGCCGCCGGGATCACTCTCGGCATGGACGAGCTGTACAAGTAAAAGCTTGATCCGGCTGCTAACAAA
GCCCGAAAGGAAGCTGAGTTGGCTGCTGCCACCGCTGAGCAATAACTAGCATAACCCCTTGGGGCCTCTA
AACGGGTCTTGAGGGGTTTTTTGCTGAAAGGAGGAACTATATCCGGATCTGGCGTAATAGCGAAGAGGCC
CGCACCGATCGCCCTTCCCAACAGTTGCGCAGCCTGAATGGCGAATGGG
[124 nt withheld, positions 2710-2833]
C
[56 nt withheld, positions 2835-2890]
AGCTTTACGGCACCTCGACCG
[64 nt withheld, positions 2912-2975]
CCTTTGACGTTGGAGTCCACGTTCTTT
[37 nt withheld, positions 3003-3039]
ACCCTATCGCGGTCTATTCTTTTGATTTATAAGGGATTTTGCCGATTTCGGCCTATTGGTTAAAAAATGA
GCTGATTTAACAAATATTTAACGCGAATTTTAACAAAATATTAACGTTTACAATTTCGCCTGATGCGGTA
TTTTCTCCTTACGCATCTGTGCGGTATTTCACACCGCATACAGGTGGCACTTTTCGGGGAAATGTGCGCG
GAACCCCTATTTGTTTATTTTTCTAAATACATTCAAATATGTATCCGCTCATGAGACAATAACCCTGATA
AATGCTTCAATAATATTGAAAAAGGAAGAGTATGAGTATTCAACATTTCCGTGTCGCCCTTATTCCCTTT
TTTGCGGCATTTTGCCTTCCTGTTTTTGCTCACCCAGAAACGCTGGTGAAAGTAAAAGATGCTGAAGATC
AGTTGGGTGCACGAGTGGGTTACATCGAACTGGATCTCAACAGCGGTAAGATCCTTGAGAGTTTTCGCCC
CGAAGAACGTTTTCCAATGATGAGCACTTTTAAAGTTCTGCTATGTGATACACTATTATCCCGTATTGAC
GCCGGGCAAGAGCAACTCGGTCGCCGCATACACTATTCTCAGAATGACTTGGTTGAGTACTCACCAGTCA
CAGAAAAGCATCTTACGGATGGCATGACAGTAAGAGAATTATGCAGTGCTGCCATAACCATGAGTGATAA
CACTGCGGCCAACTTACTTCTGACAACGATCGGAGGACCGAAGGAGCTAACCGCTTTTTTGCACAACATG
GGGGATCATGTAACTCGCCTTGATCGTTGGGAACCGGAGCTGAATGAAGCCATACCAAACGACGAGAGTG
ACACCACGATGCCTGTAGCAATGCCAACAACGTTGCGCAAACTATTAACTGGCGAACTACTTACTCTAGC
TTCCCGGCAACAATTAATAGACTGAATGGAGGCGGATAAAGTTGCAGGACCACTTCTGCGCTCGGCCCTT
CCGGCTGGCTGGTTTATTGCTGATAAATCTGGAGCCGGTGAGCGTGGGTCTCGCGGTATCATTGCAGCAC
TGGGGCCAGATGGTAAGCGCTCCCGTATCGTAGTTATCTACACGACGGGGAGTCAGGCAACTATGGATGA
ACGAAATAGACAGATCGCTGAGATAGGTGCCTCACTGATTAAGCATTGGTAACTGTCAGACCAAGTTTAC
TCATATATACTTTAGATTGATTTAAAACTTCATTTTTAATTTAAAAGGATCTAGGTGAAGATCCTTTTTG
ATAATCTCATGACCAAAATCCCTTAACGTGAGTTTTCGTTCCACTGAGCGTCAGACCCCGTAGAAAAGAT
CAAAGGATCTTCTTGAGATCCTTTTTTTCTGCGCGTAATCTGCTGCTTGCAAACAAAAAAACCACCGCTA
CCAGCGGTGGTTTGTTTGCCGGATCAAGAGCTACCAACTCTTTTTCCGAAGGTAACTGGCTTCAGCAGAG
CGCAGATACCAAATACTGTCCTTCTAGTGTAGCCGTAGTTAGGCCACCACTTCAAGAACTCTGTAGCACC
GCCTACATACCTCGCTCTGCTAATCCTGTTACCAGTGGCTGCTGCCAGTGGCGATAAGTCGTGTCTTACC
GGGTTGGACTCAAGACGATAGTTACCGGATAAGGCGCAGCGGTCGGGCTGAACGGGGGGTTCGTGCACAC
AGCCCAGCTTGGAGCGAACGACCTACACCGAACTGAGATACCTACAGCGTGAGCTATGAGAAAGCGCCAC
GCTTCCCGAAGGGAGAAAGGCGGACAGGTATCCGGTAAGCGGCAGGGTCGGAACAGGAGAGCGCACGAGG
GAGCTTCCAGGGGGAAACGCCTGGTATCTTTATAGTCCTGTCGGGTTTCGCCACCTCTGACTTGAGCGTC
GATTTTTGTGATGCTCGTCAGGGGGGCGGAGCCTATGGAAAAACGCCAGCAACGCGGCCTTTTTACGGTT
CCTGGGCTTTTGCTGGCCTTTTGCTCACATGTTCTTTCCTGCGTTATCCCCTGATTCTGTGGATAACCGT
ATTACCGCCTTTGAGTGAGCTGATACCGCTCGCCGCAGCCGAACGACCGAGCGCAGCGAGTCAGTGAGCG
AGGAAGCGGAAGAGCGCCCAATACGCAAACCGCCTCTCCCCGCGCGTTGGCCGATTCATTAATGCAG
Features (pLannotate 1.2.2; 17 found; start..end, strand, type, name):
     19..37      +  promoter       T7 promoter: promoter for bacteriophage T7 RNA polymerase
     67..89      +  RBS            RBS: efficient ribosome binding site from bacteriophage T7 gene 10 (Olins and Rangwala, 1989)
    109..129     +  CDS            capTEV™ (fragment): composite tag for in vivo biotinylation, TEV protease cleavage, and 6xHis tagging
    130..162     +  CDS            T7 tag (gene 10 leader): leader peptide from bacteriophage T7 gene 10 promotes efficient translation in E. coli
    166..189     +  CDS            Xpress™ tag: Xpress™ epitope tag, including an enterokinase recognition and cleavage site
    202..918     +  CDS            ECFP: ECFP is a basic (constitutively fluorescent) cyan fluorescent protein published in 1996, derived from Aequorea victoria. It has low acid sensitivity.
    934..1758    +  CDS            gltI (fragment): GLTI_ECOLI - Also known as ybeJ, yzzK. Experimental evidence at protein level: Swiss-Prot protein existence level 1. Part of the ABC transporter complex GltIJKL involved in glutamate and aspartate uptake. Binds to both glutamate and aspartate. From Escherichia coli (strain K12).
   1777..2496    +  CDS            Venus: yellow fluorescent protein (YFP) with fast and efficient maturation (Nagai et al., 2002) mammalian codon-optimized
   2509..2558    +  CDS            SET1 (fragment): solubility-enhancement tag derived from T7 phage gene 10B
   2566..2613    +  terminator     T7 terminator: transcription terminator for bacteriophage T7 RNA polymerase
   2639..2705    +  CDS            lacZα (fragment): LacZα fragment of β-galactosidase; lacZ fragment
   2710..3165    +  rep_origin     f1 ori (sequence partly withheld): f1 bacteriophage origin of replication; arrow indicates direction of (+) strand synthesis
   3168..3219    -  misc_feature   bom (fragment): basis of mobility region from pBR322
   3246..3350    +  promoter       AmpR promoter: bla
   3351..4211    +  CDS            AmpR: β-lactamase; bla; confers resistance to ampicillin, carbenicillin, and related antibiotics
   4382..4970    +  rep_origin     ori: high-copy-number ColE1/pMB1/pBR322/pUC origin of replication
   5153..5206    +  CDS            lacI (fragment): lac repressor; lacI; The lac repressor binds to the lac operator to inhibit transcription in E. coli. This inhibition can be relieved by adding lactose or isopropyl-β-D-thiogalactopyranoside (IPTG).
