[The description below was written by a language model from this plasmid's Addgene catalogue record and pLannotate feature annotations shown in this document.]
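Description:
pRSET FLIPE-10u is a bacterial expression plasmid built on the pRSET-B backbone that encodes a genetically encoded FRET nanosensor for glutamate. It is maintained in E. coli as a high-copy plasmid through a ColE1/pUC-type origin and selected with ampicillin via the bla (AmpR) gene. An f1 origin is also present, which allows single-stranded DNA production. Short annotated fragments of lacZα, lacI and, in one sequence record, the pBR322 bom region appear to be backbone remnants rather than functional elements.

The payload, cloned between BamHI and HindIII, is a three-part fusion. The E. coli periplasmic glutamate/aspartate binding protein gltI (ybeJ), annotated as a partial coding sequence, is sandwiched between ECFP at its N terminus and Venus at its C terminus. In sensors of this design, ligand binding alters the conformation of the binding protein, which changes energy transfer between the cyan donor and the yellow acceptor to give a ratiometric optical readout. The binding protein carries an A207R substitution. The "10u" in the name presumably denotes the resulting affinity class, although the record does not state a value.

Expression is driven by a T7 promoter with the phage gene 10 ribosome binding site and ended by a T7 terminator, so a host supplying T7 RNA polymerase is needed. The vector adds an N-terminal leader comprising a His-tag-containing fragment, the T7 gene 10 leader and an Xpress epitope with an enterokinase site, which supports purification and detection. The associated publication concerns detecting glutamate release from neurons with surface-displayed sensors, and this bacterial version fits production of recombinant sensor protein. The two sequence records (5,154 and 5,206 nt) have essentially the same feature layout.
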