Addgene plasmid #13538: pRSET FLIPE-10u
Depositing lab: Wolf Frommer. Depositing organization: Carnegie Institution for Science. Publication: Detection of glutamate release from neurons by genetically encoded surface-displayed FRET nanosensors. Okumoto S, Looger LL, Micheva KD, Reimer RJ, Smith SJ, Frommer WB. Proc Natl Acad Sci U S A. 2005 Jun 14. 102(24):8740-5. 10.1073/pnas.0503274102 PubMed 15939876.
Backbone
  Vector backbone: pRSET-B
  Backbone size w/o insert (bp): 2897
  Vector type: Bacterial Expression
Growth in bacteria
  Bacterial resistance: Ampicillin, 100 μg/mL
  Growth temperature: 37°C
  Growth strain: DH5alpha
  Copy number: High Copy
Gene/Insert
  Gene/Insert name: FLIP-E A207R (alt names: ECFP-ybeJ-Venus; Glutamate/aspartate binding protein; gltI)
  Species: E. coli
  Insert size (bp): 2400
  Mutation: A207R in binding protein
  GenBank ID: NP_415188
  Tag / fusion protein: ECFP (N terminal on insert); Venus (C terminal on insert)
  Cloning method: Restriction Enzyme; 5′ cloning site BamHI (not destroyed); 3′ cloning site HindIII (not destroyed)
  Sequencing primers: 5′ N/A
Resource information
  A portion of this plasmid was derived from a plasmid made by: Venus is from Dr. Atsushi Miyawaki. Please ask Dr. Miyawaki for permission to use Venus in another vector.
Terms and licenses: Academic/Nonprofit Terms; Industry Terms: Not Available to Industry
Depositor comments: For more information, see http://carnegiedpb.stanford.edu/research/frommer/nanosensors/index.html
How to cite: pRSET FLIPE-10u was a gift from Wolf Frommer (Addgene plasmid # 13538 ; http://n2t.net/addgene:13538 ; RRID:Addgene_13538)
