>Addgene plasmid #13538 | pRSET FLIPE-10u | addgene partial sequence | sequence record 19897 | 13538 with FLIPE (TCAAACCATTTTTCCGCTTC)
CTTTTTGAACTGCGGATCATCTTTACGCAACATACAACCGTAGGCCTCCTGAGACTGCGGCTTGCCGACG
ATTTCCCAGTTGTCTGGTTTCTTCGCTTTCGCACGTTCACCGGCCAGCAGCCGGTCATCCATCATAAAGG
CAACGGCACGACCGCTTTCCAGGGTGCGGAAAGAGTCACCGTGATCTTTGGCGCTGATGATGCGCATATT
CATTTTTTGCTCTTCATTCAGTTTGTTGAGCAAAACTTCAGAGGTAGTGCCGGAAGTGACGACTACGGCT
TTGTCTTTCAGGTTGGCAAAATCTTTGATATCGCCACCCTTTTTGGTCAACAGGCGCGTACCGACCACGA
AAATAGTGTCAGAGAAAGCCGCCTGTTTTTGGCGTTCGACGTTGTTGGTGGTAGAACCACATTCAAAATC
GAAAGTGCCGTTTTGCAGCAGTGGAATACGGTTTTGTGAGGTAATCGGAATCAGTTTTACCTGCAAGTCC
GGTTTGTTGAGTTTCTTTTTCACTGCTTCAACAATGGCGTTGGAGTAATCCTGCGAGTAACCCACCACTT
TTTGCTGATTGTCGTAATAAGAGAAAGGCACTGAAGATTCACGGTGACCGACGACAATCACACCGTTTTT
GGCGATTTTGTCCAGCGTGCTGCCTGCGGCGCCTCCGGTACCACCCTTGTACAGCTCGTCCATGCCGAGA
GTGATCCCGGCGGCGGTCA
